>Addgene plasmid #8476 | HA Raptor mutant 9 | addgene partial sequence | sequence record 17071 | 8476, SP6
GCTTTNCTCACAGGGANGTCCACTCCCAGGTCCAACTGCACCTCGGTTCTATCGATTGAATTCCCGAACC
GACAGTCGGTCTCTTCACCAAGGCCATTCGCGCCACCATGGGCTACCCCTATGATGTGCCTGACTACGCA
GATCTCAATGGTGGTGGTGGTGGGTCGACGATGGAGTCCGAAATGCTGCAATCGCCTCTTCTGGGCCTGG
GGGAGGAAGATGAGGCTGATCTTACAGACTGGAACCTACCTTTGGCTTTTATGAAAAAGAGGCACTGTGA
GAAAATTGAAGGCTCCAAATCCTTAGCTCAGAGCTGGAGGATGAAGGATCGGATGAAGACAGTCAGTGTT
GCCTTAGTTTTGTGCCTGAATGTTGGTGTGGACCCTCCCGATGTGGTGAAGACCACGCCCTGTGCACGCT
TGGAATGCTGGATCGATCCTCTGTCGATGGGTCCTCAGAAAGCTCTGGAAACCATCGGTGCAAATTTACA
GAAGCAGTACGAGAACTGGCAGCCAAGGGCCCGGTACAAGCAGAGCCTTGACCCAACTGTGGATGAAGTC
AAGAAGCTCTGCACGTCCTTACGTCGCAACGCCAAGGAGGAGCGAGTCCTCTTTCACTACAATGGCCACG
GGGTGCCCCGGCCCACAGTCAACGGGGAGGTCTGGGTCTTCAACAAGAACTACACGCAGTACATCCCTCT
GTCCATATATGACCTGCAGACGTGGATGGGCAGCCCGTCGATCTTCGTCTACGACTGCTCCAATGCTGGC
TTGATCGTCAAGTCCTTCAAGCAGTTCGCACTACAGCGGGAGCAGGAGCTGGAGGTAGCTGCAATCAACC
CAAATCACCCTCTTGCTCAGATGCCTTTGCCTCCGTCGATGAAAAACTGCATCCAGCTGGCAGCCTGCGA
GGCCACCGAGCTGCTGCCCATGATCCCCGACCTCCCGGCTGACCTATTCACCTCCTGCCTCACCACCCCC
ATCAAAATCGCCCTGCGCTGGTTTTGCATGCAAAAATGTGTCAGTCTGGGGCCTGGCGTC
