[The description below was written by a language model from this plasmid's Addgene catalogue record.]
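Description:
HA Raptor mutant 9 is a mammalian expression plasmid built on the pRK5 backbone (about 4.7 kb without insert) that encodes a mutated form of human Raptor (RPTOR, also known as KOG1 or Mip1), the regulatory-associated protein of mTOR. It is maintained in E. coli as a high-copy plasmid under ampicillin selection. The record lists neither the promoter nor a feature table. pRK5-family vectors generally drive expression from a CMV promoter, and the SP6 sequencing primer listed is consistent with the SP6 site lying upstream of the cloning region in that backbone. No mammalian selection marker is recorded, so the plasmid appears suited mainly to transient transfection.

The Raptor coding sequence was inserted by restriction cloning between SalI and NotI sites, in frame with an HA epitope tag supplied by the backbone at the N terminus. The tag allows the expressed protein to be detected and immunoprecipitated with anti-HA antibodies and distinguished from endogenous Raptor. The defining feature is a cluster of six consecutive substitutions at residues 1191 to 1196, changing RVYDRR to DAAADD (R1191D, V1192A, Y1193A, D1194A, R1195D, R1196D). This reverses the charge of the arginines and replaces the intervening residues with alanine.

The numbered name suggests it is one of a series of Raptor mutants, and it comes from work describing the nutrient-sensitive mTOR–Raptor complex that signals to the cell growth machinery. It is therefore most plausibly used in co-immunoprecipitation and signalling assays that test how this region of Raptor contributes to mTOR binding or downstream function, although the record does not state the phenotype of this particular mutant.
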