Addgene plasmid #8476: HA Raptor mutant 9
Depositing lab: David Sabatini. Depositing organization: Whitehead Institute for Biomedical Research. Publication: mTOR interacts with raptor to form a nutrient-sensitive complex that signals to the cell growth machinery. Kim DH, Sarbassov DD, Ali SM, King JE, Latek RR, Erdjument-Bromage H, Tempst P, Sabatini DM. Cell 2002 Jul 26;110(2):163-75. 10.1016/S0092-8674(02)00808-5 PubMed 12150925.
Backbone
  Vector backbone: prk5
  Backbone size w/o insert (bp): 4716
  Vector type: Mammalian Expression
Growth in bacteria
  Bacterial resistance: Ampicillin, 100 μg/mL
  Growth temperature: 37°C
  Growth strain: DH5alpha
  Copy number: High Copy
Gene/Insert
  Gene/Insert name: Raptor
  Species: H. sapiens (human)
  Mutation: 1191RVYDRR1196-DAAADD (R1191D, V1192A, Y1193A, D1194A, R1195D, R1196D)
  Entrez Gene: RPTOR (a.k.a. KOG1, Mip1)
  Tag / fusion protein: ha (N terminal on backbone)
  Cloning method: Restriction Enzyme; 5′ cloning site sal (unknown if destroyed); 3′ cloning site not (unknown if destroyed)
  Sequencing primers: 5′ SP6
Resource information
  A portion of this plasmid was derived from a plasmid made by: we cloned this gene
Terms and licenses: Academic/Nonprofit Terms; Industry Terms: Not Available to Industry
How to cite: HA Raptor mutant 9 was a gift from David Sabatini (Addgene plasmid # 8476 ; http://n2t.net/addgene:8476 ; RRID:Addgene_8476)
